>Addgene plasmid #118865 | pOCC65 | depositor full sequence | sequence record 224655 | Full Sequence
AGCTGCCACCATTTTGTTCGCCCAGGACTCTAGCTATAGTTCTAGTGGTTGGCTACGTATACTCCGGAAT
ATTAATAGATCATGGAGATAATTAAAATGATAACCATCTCGCAAATAAATAAGTATTTTACTGTTTTCGT
AACAGTTTTGTAATAAAAAAACCTATAAATATTCCGGATTATTCATACCGTCCCACCATCGGGCGCGGAT
CGCCACCATGGGCAGCAGCCATCACCATCACCATCACAGCAGCGGCAGACTGGAAGTTCTGTTCCAGGGG
CCGATGGTGAGCAAGGGCGAGGAGCTGTTCACCGGGGTGGTGCCCATCCTGGTCGAGCTGGACGGCGACG
TAAACGGCCACAAGTTCAGCGTGTCCGGCGAGGGCGAGGGCGATGCCACCTACGGCAAGCTGACCCTGAA
GTTCATCTGCACCACCGGCAAGCTGCCCGTGCCCTGGCCCACCCTCGTGACCACCCTGACCTACGGCGTG
CAGTGCTTCAGCCGCTACCCCGACCACATGAAGCAGCACGACTTCTTCAAGTCCGCCATGCCCGAAGGCT
ACGTCCAGGAGCGCACCATCTTCTTCAAGGACGACGGCAACTACAAGACCCGCGCCGAGGTGAAGTTCGA
GGGCGACACCCTGGTGAACCGCATCGAGCTGAAGGGCATCGACTTCAAGGAGGACGGCAACATCCTGGGG
CACAAGCTGGAGTACAACTACAACAGCCACAACGTCTATATCATGGCCGACAAGCAGAAGAACGGCATCA
AGGTGAACTTCAAGATCCGCCACAACATCGAGGACGGCAGCGTGCAGCTCGCCGACCACTACCAGCAGAA
CACCCCCATCGGCGACGGCCCCGTGCTGCTGCCCGACAACCACTACCTGAGCACCCAGTCCAAACTGAGC
AAAGACCCCAACGAGAAGCGCGATCACATGGTCCTGCTGGAGTTCGTGACCGCCGCCGGGATCACTCTCG
GCATGGACGAGCTGTACAAGGGATCCGCTGGCTCCGCTGCTGGTTCTGGCGCGGCCGCAAGCGCTATGGC
CACAACCTGTTACATTGCACAAGATAAAAATATATCATCACGAACAGTAAAACTGTCTGCTTACATAAAC
AGTAATACAAGGGGTGTTATGCAGTTTAAGGTTTACACCTATAAAAGAGAGAGCCGTTATCGTCTGTTTG
TGGATGTACAGAGTGATATTATTGACACGCCCGGGCGACGGATGGTGATCCCCCTGGCCAGTGCCCGTCT
GCTGTCAGATAAAGTCTCCCGTGAACTTTACCCGGTGGTGCATATCGGGGATGAAAGCTGGCGCATGATG
ACCACCGATATGGCCAGTGTGCCGGTCTCCGTTATCGGGGAAGAAGTGGCTGATCTCAGCCACCGCGAAA
ATGACATCAAAAACGCCATTAACCTGATGTTCTGGGGAATATAAATGTCAGGCTCCCTTATACACAGCCA
GTGGCGCGCCGTAATAGAAGCTTGTCGAGAAGTACTAGAGGATCATAATCAGCCATACCACATTTGTAGA
GGTTTTACTTGCTTTAAAAAACCTCCCACACCTCCCCCTGAACCTGAAACATAAAATGAATGCAATTGTT
GTTGTTAACTTGTTTATTGCAGCTTATAATGGTTACAAATAAAGCAATAGCATCACAAATTTCACAAATA
AAGCATTTTTTTCACTGCATTCTAGTTGTGGTTTGTCCAAACTCATCAATGTATCTTATCATGTCTGGAT
CTGATCACTGCTTGAGCCTAGGAGATCCGAACCAGATAAGTGAAAGCCTGCATCCGCAGATCTTAATTAA
TAAAACACGATACATTGTTATTAGTACATTTATTAAGCGCTAGATTCTGTGCGTTGTTGATTTACAGACA
ATTGTTGTACGTATTTTAATAATTCATTAAATTTATAATCTTTAGGGTGGTATGTTAGAGCGAAAATCAA
ATGATTTTCAGCGTCTTTATATCTGAATTTAAATATTAAATCCTCAATAGATTTGTAAAATAGGTTTCGA
TTAGTTTCAAACAAGGGTTGTTTTTCCGAACCGATGGCTGGACTATCTAATGGATTTTCGCTCAACGCCA
CAAAACTTGCCAAATCTTGTAGCAGCAATCTAGCTTTGTCGATATTCGTTTGTGTTTTGTTTTGTAATAA
AGGTTCGACGTCGTTCAAAATATTATGCGCTTTTGTATTTCTTTCATCACTGTCGTTAGTGTACAATTGA
CTCGACGTAAACACGTTAAATAACGCTTGGACATATTTAACATCGGGCGTGTTAGCTTTATTAGGCCGAT
TATCGTCGTCGTCCCAACCCTCGTCGTTAGAAGTTGCTTCCGAAGACGATTTTGCCATAGCCACACGACG
CCTATTAATTGTGTCGGCTAACACGTCCGCGATCAAATTTGTAGTTGAGCTTTTTGGGCCTCATGGGCCT
TCCGCTCACTGCCCGCTTTCCAGTCGGGAAACCTGTCGTGCCAGCTGCATTAACATGGTCATAGCTGTTT
CCTTGCGTATTGGGCGCTCTCCGCTTCCTCGCTCACTGACTCGCTGCGCTCGGTCGTTCGGGTAAAGCCT
GGGGTGCCTAATGAGCAAAAGGCCAGCAAAAGGCCAGGAACCGTAAAAAGGCCGCGTTGCTGGCGTTTTT
CCATAGGCTCCGCCCCCCTGACGAGCATCACAAAAATCGACGCTCAAGTCAGAGGTGGCGAAACCCGACA
GGACTATAAAGATACCAGGCGTTTCCCCCTGGAAGCTCCCTCGTGCGCTCTCCTGTTCCGACCCTGCCGC
TTACCGGATACCTGTCCGCCTTTCTCCCTTCGGGAAGCGTGGCGCTTTCTCATAGCTCACGCTGTAGGTA
TCTCAGTTCGGTGTAGGTCGTTCGCTCCAAGCTGGGCTGTGTGCACGAACCCCCCGTTCAGCCCGACCGC
TGCGCCTTATCCGGTAACTATCGTCTTGAGTCCAACCCGGTAAGACACGACTTATCGCCACTGGCAGCAG
CCACTGGTAACAGGATTAGCAGAGCGAGGTATGTAGGCGGTGCTACAGAGTTCTTGAAGTGGTGGCCTAA
CTACGGCTACACTAGAAGAACAGTATTTGGTATCTGCGCTCTGCTGAAGCCAGTTACCTTCGGAAAAAGA
GTTGGTAGCTCTTGATCCGGCAAACAAACCACCGCTGGTAGCGGTGGTTTTTTTGTTTGCAAGCAGCAGA
TTACGCGCAGAAAAAAAGGATCTCAAGAAGATCCTTTGATCTTTTCTACGGGGTCTGACGCTCAGTGGAA
CGAAAACTCACGTTAAGGGATTTTGGTCATGAGATTATCAAAAAGGATCTTCACCTAGATCCTTTTAAAT
TAAAAATGAAGTTTTAAATCAATCTAAAGTATATATGAGTAAACTTGGTCTGACAGTTACCAATGCTTAA
TCAGTGAGGCACCTATCTCAGCGATCTGTCTATTTCGTTCATCCATAGTTGCCTGACTCCCCGTCGTGTA
GATAACTACGATACGGGAGGGCTTACCATCTGGCCCCAGTGCTGCAATGATACCGCGAGACCCACGCTCA
CCGGCTCCAGATTTATCAGCAATAAACCAGCCAGCCGGAAGGGCCGAGCGCAGAAGTGGTCCTGCAACTT
TATCCGCCTCCATCCAGTCTATTAATTGTTGCCGGGAAGCTAGAGTAAGTAGTTCGCCAGTTAATAGTTT
GCGCAACGTTGTTGCCATTGCTGCAGGCATCGTGGTGTCACGCTCGTCGTTTGGTATGGCTTCATTCAGC
TCCGGTTCCCAACGATCAAGGCGAGTTACATGATCCCCCATGTTGTGCAAAAAAGCGGTTAGCTCCTTCG
GTCCTCCGATCGTTGTCAGAAGTAAGTTGGCCGCAGTGTTATCACTCATGGTTATGGCAGCACTGCATAA
TTCTCTTACTGTCATGCCATCCGTAAGATGCTTTTCTGTGACTGGTGAGTACTCAACCAAGTCATTCTGA
GAATAGTGTATGCGGCGACCGAGTTGCTCTTGCCCGGCGTCAACACGGGATAATACCGCGCCACATAGCA
GAACTTTAAAAGTGCTCATCATTGGAAAACGTTCTTCGGGGCGAAAACTCTCAAGGATCTTACCGCTGTT
GAGATCCAGTTCGATGTAACCCACTCGTGCACCCAACTGATCTTCAGCATCTTTTACTTTCACCAGCGTT
TCTGGGTGAGCAAAAACAGGAAGGCAAAATGCCGCAAAAAAGGGAATAAGGGCGACACGGAAATGTTGAA
TACTCATTACTCTTCCTTTTTCAATATTATTGAAGCATTTATCAGGGTTATTGTCTCATGAGCGGATACA
TATTTGAATGTATTTAGAAAAATAAACAAATAGGGGTTCCGCGCACATTTCCCCGAAAAGTGCCACCTAA
ATTGTAAGCGTTAATATTTTGTTAAAATTCGCGTTAAATTTTTGTTAAATCAGCTCATTTTTTAACCAAT
AGGCCGAAATCGGCAAAATCCCTTATAAATCAAAAGAATAGACCGAGATAGGGTTGAGTGGCCGCTACAG
GGCGCTCCCATTCGCCATTCAGGCTGCGCAACTGTTGGGAAGGGCGTTTCGGTGCGGGCCTCTTCGCTAT
TACGCCAGCTGGCGAAAGGGGGATGTGCTGCAAGGCGATTAAGTTGGGTAACGCCAGGGTTTTCCCAGTC
ACGACGTTGTAAAACGACGGCCAGTGAGCGCGACGTAATACGACTCACTATAGGGCGAATTGGCGGAAGG
CCGTCAAGGCCGTGACGTTAAAACTATTAAGCCATCCAATCGACCGTTAGTCGAATCAGGACCGCTGGTG
CGAGAAGCCGCGAAGTATGGCGAATGCATCGTATAACGTGTGGAGTCCGCTCATTAGAGCGTCATGTTTA
GACAAGAAAGCTACATATTTAATTGATCCCGATGATTTTATTGATAAATTGACCCTAACTCCATACACGG
TATTCTACAATGGCGGGGTTTTGGTCAAAATTTCCGGACTGCGATTGTACATGCTGTTAACGGCTCCGCC
CACTATTAATGAAATTAAAAATTCCAATTTTAAAAAACGCAGCAAGAGAAACATTTGTATGAAAGAATGC
GTAGAAGGAAAGAAAAATGTCGTGGACATGCTGAACAACAAGATTAATATGCCTCCGTGTATAAAAAAAA
TATTGAACGATTTGAAAGAAAACAATGTACCGCGCGGCGGTATGTACAGGAAGAGGTTTATACTAAACTG
TTACATTGCAAACGTGGTTTCGTGTGCCAAGTGTGAAAACCGATGTTTAATCAAGGCTCTGACGCATTTC
TACAACCACGACTCCAAGTGTGTGGGTGAAGTCATGCATCTTTTAATCAAATCCCAAGATGTGTATAAAC
CACCAAACTGCCAAAAAATGAAAACTGTGGACAAGCTCTGTCCGTTTGCTGGCAACTGCAAGGGTCTCAA
TCCTATTTGTAATTATTGAATAATAAAACAATTATAAATGCTAAATTTGTTTTTTATTAACGATACAAAC
CAAACGCAACAAGAACATTTGTAGTATTATCTATAATTGAAAACGCGTAGTTATAATCGCTGAGGTAATA
TTTAAAATCATTTTCAAATGATTCACAGTTAATTTGCGACAATATAATTTTATTTTCACATAAACTAGAC
GCCTTGTCGTCTTCTTCTTCGTATTCCTTCTCTTTTTCATTTTTCTCCTCATAAAAATTAACATAGTTAT
TATCGTATCCATATATGTATCTATCGTATAGAGTAAATTTTTTGTTGTCATAAATATATATGTCTTTTTT
AATGGGGTGTATAGTACCGCTGCGCATAGTTTTTCTGTAATTTACAACAGTGCTATTTTCTGGTAGTTCT
TCGGAGTGTGTTGCTTTAATTATTAAATTTATATAATCAATGAATTTGGGATCGTCGGTTTTGTACAATA
TGTTGCCGGCATAGTACGCAGCTTCTTCTAGTTCAATTACACCATTTTTTAGCAGCACCGGATTAACATA
ACTTTCCAAAATGTTGTACGAACCGTTAAACAAAAACAGTTCACCTCCCTTTTCTATACTATTGTCTGCG
AGCAGTTGTTTGTTGTTAAAAATAACAGCCATTGTAATGAGACGCACAAACTAATATCACA
Features (pLannotate 1.2.2; 17 found; start..end, strand, type, name):
     79..170     +  promoter       polyhedrin promoter: polh from Autographa californica; promoter for the baculovirus polyhedrin gene
    230..247     +  CDS            7xHis (fragment): 6xHis affinity tag
    284..1000    +  CDS            mEGFP: mEGFP is a basic (constitutively fluorescent) green fluorescent protein published in 2002, derived from Aequorea victoria. It has moderate acid sensitivity.
   1139..1441    +  CDS            ccdB: CCDB_ECOLI - Also known as G, letB, letD. Experimental evidence at protein level: Swiss-Prot protein existence level 1. Toxic component of a type II toxin-antitoxin (TA) system, functioning in plasmid maintainence. Responsible for the post- segregational killing (PSK) of plasmid-free cells, also referred to as a plasmid addiction system. Half-life of over 2 hours. Cell killing by CcdB is accompanied by filamentation, defects in chromosome and plasmid segregation, defects in cell division, formation of anucleate cells, decreased DNA synthesis and plasmid loss. Interferes with the activity of DN
   1511..1594    +  CDS            large T antigen (fragment): large T antigen from SV40 (simian virus 40)
   1617..1751    +  polyA_signal   SV40 poly(A) signal: SV40 polyadenylation signal
   1824..2196    +  3'UTR          polyhedrin 3' UTR: 3' UTR from the Autographa californica nucleopolyhedrovirus polyhedrin gene (Suzuki et al., 2006)
   2456..2503    -  CDS            lacI (fragment): lac repressor; lacI; The lac repressor binds to the lac operator to inhibit transcription in E. coli. This inhibition can be relieved by adding lactose or isopropyl-β-D-thiogalactopyranoside (IPTG).
   2540..2580    -  rep_origin     RSF ori (fragment): Plasmids containing the RSF 1030 origin of replication can be propagated in E. coli cells that contain additional plasmids with compatible origins.
   2658..3246    -  rep_origin     ori: high-copy-number ColE1/pMB1/pBR322/pUC origin of replication
   3417..4277    -  CDS            AmpR: β-lactamase; bla; confers resistance to ampicillin, carbenicillin, and related antibiotics
   4279..4383    -  promoter       AmpR promoter: bla
   4409..4540    -  rep_origin     M13 ori (fragment): M13 bacteriophage origin of replication; arrow indicates direction of (+) strand synthesis
   4561..4717    -  CDS            lacZα (fragment): LacZα fragment of β-galactosidase; lacZ fragment
   4726..4744    +  promoter       T7 promoter: promoter for bacteriophage T7 RNA polymerase
   4847..5476    +  CDS            LEF-2: LEF2_NPVAC - Experimental evidence at protein level: Swiss-Prot protein existence level 1. Plays an essential role in viral DNA replication. Does not seem to participate in the initiation step but is rather important for the amplification of DNA. Also required for expression from the vp39 and polh promoters. From Autographa californica nuclear polyhedrosis virus (AcMNPV).
   5517..6122    +  CDS            ORF603: baculovirus ORF603 protein
