>Addgene plasmid #118865 | pOCC65 | addgene full sequence | sequence record 232317 | Addgene NGS Result
ATTCCGGATTATTCATACCGTCCCACCATCGGGCGCGGATCGCCACCATGGGCAGCAGCCATCACCATCA
CCATCACAGCAGCGGCAGACTGGAAGTTCTGTTCCAGGGGCCGATGGTGAGCAAGGGCGAGGAGCTGTTC
ACCGGGGTGGTGCCCATCCTGGTCGAGCTGGACGGCGACGTAAACGGCCACAAGTTCAGCGTGTCCGGCG
AGGGCGAGGGCGATGCCACCTACGGCAAGCTGACCCTGAAGTTCATCTGCACCACCGGCAAGCTGCCCGT
GCCCTGGCCCACCCTCGTGACCACCCTGACCTACGGCGTGCAGTGCTTCAGCCGCTACCCCGACCACATG
AAGCAGCACGACTTCTTCAAGTCCGCCATGCCCGAAGGCTACGTCCAGGAGCGCACCATCTTCTTCAAGG
ACGACGGCAACTACAAGACCCGCGCCGAGGTGAAGTTCGAGGGCGACACCCTGGTGAACCGCATCGAGCT
GAAGGGCATCGACTTCAAGGAGGACGGCAACATCCTGGGGCACAAGCTGGAGTACAACTACAACAGCCAC
AACGTCTATATCATGGCCGACAAGCAGAAGAACGGCATCAAGGTGAACTTCAAGATCCGCCACAACATCG
AGGACGGCAGCGTGCAGCTCGCCGACCACTACCAGCAGAACACCCCCATCGGCGACGGCCCCGTGCTGCT
GCCCGACAACCACTACCTGAGCACCCAGTCCAAACTGAGCAAAGACCCCAACGAGAAGCGCGATCACATG
GTCCTGCTGGAGTTCGTGACCGCCGCCGGGATCACTCTCGGCATGGACGAGCTGTACAAGGGATCCGCTG
GCTCCGCTGCTGGTTCTGGCGCGGCCGCAAGCGCTATGGCCACAACCTGTTACATTGCACAAGATAAAAA
TATATCATCACGAACAGTAAAACTGTCTGCTTACATAAACAGTAATACAAGGGGTGTTATGCAGTTTAAG
GTTTACACCTATAAAAGAGAGAGCCGTTATCGTCTGTTTGTGGATGTACAGAGTGATATTATTGACACGC
CCGGGCGACGGATGGTGATCCCCCTGGCCAGTGCCCGTCTGCTGTCAGATAAAGTCTCCCGTGAACTTTA
CCCGGTGGTGCATATCGGGGATGAAAGCTGGCGCATGATGACCACCGATATGGCCAGTGTGCCGGTCTCC
GTTATCGGGGAAGAAGTGGCTGATCTCAGCCACCGCGAAAATGACATCAAAAACGCCATTAACCTGATGT
TCTGGGGAATATAAATGTCAGGCTCCCTTATACACAGCCAGTGGCGCGCCGTAATAGAAGCTTGTCGAGA
AGTACTAGAGGATCATAATCAGCCATACCACATTTGTAGAGGTTTTACTTGCTTTAAAAAACCTCCCACA
CCTCCCCCTGAACCTGAAACATAAAATGAATGCAATTGTTGTTGTTAACTTGTTTATTGCAGCTTATAAT
GGTTACAAATAAAGCAATAGCATCACAAATTTCACAAATAAAGCATTTTTTTCACTGCATTCTAGTTGTG
GTTTGTCCAAACTCATCAATGTATCTTATCATGTCTGGATCTGATCACTGCTTGAGCCTAGGAGATCCGA
ACCAGATAAGTGAAAGCCTGCATCCGCAGATCTTAATTAATAAAACACGATACATTGTTATTAGTACATT
TATTAAGCGCTAGATTCTGTGCGTTGTTGATTTACAGACAATTGTTGTACGTATTTTAATAATTCATTAA
ATTTATAATCTTTAGGGTGGTATGTTAGAGCGAAAATCAAATGATTTTCAGCGTCTTTATATCTGAATTT
AAATATTAAATCCTCAATAGATTTGTAAAATAGGTTTCGATTAGTTTCAAACAAGGGTTGTTTTTCCGAA
CCGATGGCTGGACTATCTAATGGATTTTCGCTCAACGCCACAAAACTTGCCAAATCTTGTAGCAGCAATC
TAGCTTTGTCGATATTCGTTTGTGTTTTGTTTTGTAATAAAGGTTCGACGTCGTTCAAAATATTATGCGC
TTTTGTATTTCTTTCATCACTGTCGTTAGTGTACAATTGACTCGACGTAAACACGTTAAATAACGCTTGG
ACATATTTAACATCGGGCGTGTTAGCTTTATTAGGCCGATTATCGTCGTCGTCCCAACCCTCGTCGTTAG
AAGTTGCTTCCGAAGACGATTTTGCCATAGCCACACGACGCCTATTAATTGTGTCGGCTAACACGTCCGC
GATCAAATTTGTAGTTGAGCTTTTTGGGCCTCATGGGCCTTCCGCTCACTGCCCGCTTTCCAGTCGGGAA
ACCTGTCGTGCCAGCTGCATTAACATGGTCATAGCTGTTTCCTTGCGTATTGGGCGCTCTCCGCTTCCTC
GCTCACTGACTCGCTGCGCTCGGTCGTTCGGGTAAAGCCTGGGGTGCCTAATGAGCAAAAGGCCAGCAAA
AGGCCAGGAACCGTAAAAAGGCCGCGTTGCTGGCGTTTTTCCATAGGCTCCGCCCCCCTGACGAGCATCA
CAAAAATCGACGCTCAAGTCAGAGGTGGCGAAACCCGACAGGACTATAAAGATACCAGGCGTTTCCCCCT
GGAAGCTCCCTCGTGCGCTCTCCTGTTCCGACCCTGCCGCTTACCGGATACCTGTCCGCCTTTCTCCCTT
CGGGAAGCGTGGCGCTTTCTCATAGCTCACGCTGTAGGTATCTCAGTTCGGTGTAGGTCGTTCGCTCCAA
GCTGGGCTGTGTGCACGAACCCCCCGTTCAGCCCGACCGCTGCGCCTTATCCGGTAACTATCGTCTTGAG
TCCAACCCGGTAAGACACGACTTATCGCCACTGGCAGCAGCCACTGGTAACAGGATTAGCAGAGCGAGGT
ATGTAGGCGGTGCTACAGAGTTCTTGAAGTGGTGGCCTAACTACGGCTACACTAGAAGAACAGTATTTGG
TATCTGCGCTCTGCTGAAGCCAGTTACCTTCGGAAAAAGAGTTGGTAGCTCTTGATCCGGCAAACAAACC
ACCGCTGGTAGCGGTGGTTTTTTTGTTTGCAAGCAGCAGATTACGCGCAGAAAAAAAGGATCTCAAGAAG
ATCCTTTGATCTTTTCTACGGGGTCTGACGCTCAGTGGAACGAAAACTCACGTTAAGGGATTTTGGTCAT
GAGATTATCAAAAAGGATCTTCACCTAGATCCTTTTAAATTAAAAATGAAGTTTTAAATCAATCTAAAGT
ATATATGAGTAAACTTGGTCTGACAGTTACCAATGCTTAATCAGTGAGGCACCTATCTCAGCGATCTGTC
TATTTCGTTCATCCATAGTTGCCTGACTCCCCGTCGTGTAGATAACTACGATACGGGAGGGCTTACCATC
TGGCCCCAGTGCTGCAATGATACCGCGAGAACCACGCTCACCGGCTCCAGATTTATCAGCAATAAACCAG
CCAGCCGGAAGGGCCGAGCGCAGAAGTGGTCCTGCAACTTTATCCGCCTCCATCCAGTCTATTAATTGTT
GCCGGGAAGCTAGAGTAAGTAGTTCGCCAGTTAATAGTTTGCGCAACGTTGTTGCCATTGCTACAGGCAT
CGTGGTGTCACGCTCGTCGTTTGGTATGGCTTCATTCAGCTCCGGTTCCCAACGATCAAGGCGAGTTACA
TGATCCCCCATGTTGTGCAAAAAAGCGGTTAGCTCCTTCGGTCCTCCGATCGTTGTCAGAAGTAAGTTGG
CCGCAGTGTTATCACTCATGGTTATGGCAGCACTGCATAATTCTCTTACTGTCATGCCATCCGTAAGATG
CTTTTCTGTGACTGGTGAGTACTCAACCAAGTCATTCTGAGAATAGTGTATGCGGCGACCGAGTTGCTCT
TGCCCGGCGTCAATACGGGATAATACCGCGCCACATAGCAGAACTTTAAAAGTGCTCATCATTGGAAAAC
GTTCTTCGGGGCGAAAACTCTCAAGGATCTTACCGCTGTTGAGATCCAGTTCGATGTAACCCACTCGTGC
ACCCAACTGATCTTCAGCATCTTTTACTTTCACCAGCGTTTCTGGGTGAGCAAAAACAGGAAGGCAAAAT
GCCGCAAAAAAGGGAATAAGGGCGACACGGAAATGTTGAATACTCATACTCTTCCTTTTTCAATATTATT
GAAGCATTTATCAGGGTTATTGTCTCATGAGCGGATACATATTTGAATGTATTTAGAAAAATAAACAAAT
AGGGGTTCCGCGCACATTTCCCCGAAAAGTGCCACCTAAATTGTAAGCGTTAATATTTTGTTAAAATTCG
CGTTAAATTTTTGTTAAATCAGCTCATTTTTTAACCAATAGGCCGAAATCGGCAAAATCCCTTATAAATC
AAAAGAATAGACCGAGATAGGGTTGAGTGGCCGCTACAGGGCGCTCCCATTCGCCATTCAGGCTGCGCAA
CTGTTGGGAAGGGCGTTTCGGTGCGGGCCTCTTCGCTATTACGCCAGCTGGCGAAAGGGGGATGTGCTGC
AAGGCGATTAAGTTGGGTAACGCCAGGGTTTTCCCAGTCACGACGTTGTAAAACGACGGCCAGTGAGCGC
GACGTAATACGACTCACTATAGGGCGAATTGGCGGAAGGCCGTCAAGGCCGTGACGTTAAAACTATTAAG
CCATCCAATCGACCGTTAGTCGAATCAGGACCGCTGGTGCGAGAAGCCGCGAAGTATGGCGAATGCATCG
TATAACGTGTGGAGTCCGCTCATTAGAGCGTCATGTTTAGACAAGAAAGCTACATATTTAATTGATCCCG
ATGATTTTATTGATAAATTGACCCTAACTCCATACACGGTATTCTACAATGGCGGGGTTTTGGTCAAAAT
TTCCGGACTGCGATTGTACATGCTGTTAACGGCTCCGCCCACTATTAATGAAATTAAAAATTCCAATTTT
AAAAAACGCAGCAAGAGAAACATTTGTATGAAAGAATGCGTAGAAGGAAAGAAAAATGTCGTGGACATGC
TGAACAACAAGATTAATATGCCTCCGTGTATAAAAAAAATATTGAACGATTTGAAAGAAAACAATGTACC
GCGCGGCGGTATGTACAGGAAGAGGTTTATACTAAACTGTTACATTGCAAACGTGGTTTCGTGTGCCAAG
TGTGAAAACCGATGTTTAATCAAGGCTCTGACGCATTTCTACAACCACGACTCCAAGTGTGTGGGTGAAG
TCATGCATCTTTTAATCAAATCCCAAGATGTGTATAAACCACCAAACTGCCAAAAAATGAAAACTGTGGA
CAAGCTCTGTCCGTTTGCTGGCAACTGCAAGGGTCTCAATCCTATTTGTAATTATTGAATAATAAAACAA
TTATAAATGCTAAATTTGTTTTTTATTAACGATACAAACCAAACGCAACAAGAACATTTGTAGTATTATC
TATAATTGAAAACGCGTAGTTATAATCGCTGAGGTAATATTTAAAATCATTTTCAAATGATTCACAGTTA
ATTTGCGACAATATAATTTTATTTTCACATAAACTAGACGCCTTGTCGTCTTCTTCTTCGTATTCCTTCT
CTTTTTCATTTTTCTCCTCATAAAAATTAACATAGTTATTATCGTATCCATATATGTATCTATCGTATAG
AGTAAATTTTTTGTTGTCATAAATATATATGTCTTTTTTAATGGGGTGTATAGTACCGCTGCGCATAGTT
TTTCTGTAATTTACAACAGTGCTATTTTCTGGTAGTTCTTCGGAGTGTGTTGCTTTAATTATTAAATTTA
TATAATCAATGAATTTGGGATCGTCGGTTTTGTACAATATGTTGCCGGCATAGTACGCAGCTTCTTCTAG
TTCAATTACACCATTTTTTAGCAGCACCGGATTAACATAACTTTCCAAAATGTTGTACGAACCGTTAAAC
AAAAACAGTTCACCTCCCTTTTCTATACTATTGTCTGCGAGCAGTTGTTTGTTGTTAAAAATAACAGCCA
TTGTAATGAGACGCACAAACTAATATCACAAGCTGCCACCATTTTGTTCGCCCAGGACTCTAGCTATAGT
TCTAGTGGTTGGCTACGTATACTCCGGAATATTAATAGATCATGGAGATAATTAAAATGATAACCATCTC
GCAAATAAATAAGTATTTTACTGTTTTCGTAACAGTTTTGTAATAAAAAAACCTATAAAT
Features (pLannotate 1.2.2; 17 found; start..end, strand, type, name):
     60..77      +  CDS            7xHis (fragment): 6xHis affinity tag
    114..830     +  CDS            mEGFP: mEGFP is a basic (constitutively fluorescent) green fluorescent protein published in 2002, derived from Aequorea victoria. It has moderate acid sensitivity.
    969..1271    +  CDS            ccdB: CCDB_ECOLI - Also known as G, letB, letD. Experimental evidence at protein level: Swiss-Prot protein existence level 1. Toxic component of a type II toxin-antitoxin (TA) system, functioning in plasmid maintainence. Responsible for the post- segregational killing (PSK) of plasmid-free cells, also referred to as a plasmid addiction system. Half-life of over 2 hours. Cell killing by CcdB is accompanied by filamentation, defects in chromosome and plasmid segregation, defects in cell division, formation of anucleate cells, decreased DNA synthesis and plasmid loss. Interferes with the activity of DN
   1341..1424    +  CDS            large T antigen (fragment): large T antigen from SV40 (simian virus 40)
   1447..1581    +  polyA_signal   SV40 poly(A) signal: SV40 polyadenylation signal
   1654..2026    +  3'UTR          polyhedrin 3' UTR: 3' UTR from the Autographa californica nucleopolyhedrovirus polyhedrin gene (Suzuki et al., 2006)
   2286..2333    -  CDS            lacI (fragment): lac repressor; lacI; The lac repressor binds to the lac operator to inhibit transcription in E. coli. This inhibition can be relieved by adding lactose or isopropyl-β-D-thiogalactopyranoside (IPTG).
   2370..2410    -  rep_origin     RSF ori (fragment): Plasmids containing the RSF 1030 origin of replication can be propagated in E. coli cells that contain additional plasmids with compatible origins.
   2488..3076    -  rep_origin     ori: high-copy-number ColE1/pMB1/pBR322/pUC origin of replication
   3247..4107    -  CDS            AmpR: β-lactamase; bla; confers resistance to ampicillin, carbenicillin, and related antibiotics
   4108..4212    -  promoter       AmpR promoter: bla
   4238..4369    -  rep_origin     M13 ori (fragment): M13 bacteriophage origin of replication; arrow indicates direction of (+) strand synthesis
   4390..4546    -  CDS            lacZα (fragment): LacZα fragment of β-galactosidase; lacZ fragment
   4555..4573    +  promoter       T7 promoter: promoter for bacteriophage T7 RNA polymerase
   4676..5305    +  CDS            LEF-2: LEF2_NPVAC - Experimental evidence at protein level: Swiss-Prot protein existence level 1. Plays an essential role in viral DNA replication. Does not seem to participate in the initiation step but is rather important for the amplification of DNA. Also required for expression from the vp39 and polh promoters. From Autographa californica nuclear polyhedrosis virus (AcMNPV).
   5346..5951    +  CDS            ORF603: baculovirus ORF603 protein
   6059..6150    +  promoter       polyhedrin promoter: polh from Autographa californica; promoter for the baculovirus polyhedrin gene
