[The description below was written by a language model from this plasmid's Addgene catalogue record and pLannotate feature annotations shown in this document.]
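Description:
pOCC65 is a baculovirus transfer (shuttle) vector built on the pOET1 backbone, about 6.15 kb in total, intended for producing recombinant baculovirus by recombination with a FlashBac-type bacmid and subsequent protein expression in insect cells. In E. coli it replicates from a high-copy ColE1/pUC-type origin and is selected with ampicillin through the β-lactamase gene. Because it carries an intact ccdB toxin gene, the empty vector is maintained in a ccdB-tolerant strain (DB3.1). The two sequence records, one from the depositor and one from repository sequencing, differ by a single nucleotide in length and in their start coordinate, but carry the same set of annotated features.

The expression cassette is driven by the AcMNPV polyhedrin (polH) promoter, a very late viral promoter, and reads NcoI-HIS6-3C-mGFP-NotI-ccdB-AscI-stop-HindIII. A gene of interest is cloned between NotI and AscI, displacing ccdB so that non-recombinant plasmids are counter-selected in standard E. coli strains. The resulting protein carries an N-terminal His6 tag for affinity purification, followed by a 3C protease cleavage site and monomeric EGFP; by this order, 3C cleavage should remove the His tag while leaving the fluorescent fusion attached. An SV40 polyadenylation signal and the polyhedrin 3' UTR follow the cassette. Upstream of the promoter lie the baculoviral LEF-2 and ORF603 sequences, which, together with the viral sequence downstream of the cassette, are consistent with homology arms for recombination into the polyhedrin locus. The short lacI, RSF ori, M13 ori, lacZα and T7 promoter annotations appear to be backbone remnants. The vector belongs to the FlexiBAC series for insect-cell protein expression.
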