Addgene plasmid #118865: pOCC65
Purpose: shuttle vector for baculovirus production, using FlashBac bacmid; for recombinant protein with N-terminal HIS6 tag, cleavable with 3C protease, and N-terminal monomeric GFP
Depositing lab: Marc Bickle & PEPC MPI CBG. Publication: FlexiBAC: a versatile, open-source baculovirus vector system for protein expression, secretion, and proteolytic processing. Lemaitre RP, Bogdanova A, Borgonovo B, Woodruff JB, Drechsel DN. BMC Biotechnol. 2019 Mar 29;19(1):20. doi: 10.1186/s12896-019-0512-z. PubMed 30925874.
Backbone
  Vector backbone: pOET1
  Backbone size w/o insert (bp): 4900
  Vector type: Insect Expression
Growth in bacteria
  Bacterial resistance: Ampicillin, 100 μg/mL
  Growth temperature: 37°C
  Growth strain: DB3.1
  Copy number: High Copy
Gene/Insert
  Gene/Insert name: NcoI-HIS6-3C-mGFP-NotI-ccdB-AscI-stop-HindIII cassette
  Promoter: polH
  Tag / fusion protein: HIS6, cleavable with 3C protease, mGFP (N terminal on backbone)
  Cloning method: Restriction Enzyme; 5′ cloning site NotI (unknown if destroyed); 3′ cloning site AscI (unknown if destroyed)
Terms and licenses: Academic/Nonprofit Terms; Industry Terms: Not Available to Industry
How to cite: pOCC65 was a gift from Marc Bickle & PEPC MPI CBG (Addgene plasmid # 118865 ; http://n2t.net/addgene:118865 ; RRID:Addgene_118865)
